>Addgene plasmid #79512 | pENTR221-JUN | addgene full sequence | sequence record 178180 | Addgene NGS Result
CTTTCCTGCGTTATCCCCTGATTCTGTGGATAACCGTATTACCGCCTTTGAGTGAGCTGATACCGCTCGC
CGCAGCCGAACGACCGAGCGCAGCGAGTCAGTGAGCGAGGAAGCGGAAGAGCGCCCAATACGCAAACCGC
CTCTCCCCGCGCGTTGGCCGATTCATTAATGCAGCTGGCACGACAGGTTTCCCGACTGGAAAGCGGGCAG
TGAGCGCAACGCAATTAATACGCGTACCGCTAGCCAGGAAGAGTTTGTAGAAACGCAAAAAGGCCATCCG
TCAGGATGGCCTTCTGCTTAGTTTGATGCCTGGCAGTTTATGGCGGGCGTCCTGCCCGCCACCCTCCGGG
CCGTTGCTTCACAACGTTCAAATCCGCTCCCGGCGGATTTGTCCTACTCAGGAGAGCGTTCACCGACAAA
CAACAGATAAAACGAAAGGCCCAGTCTTCCGACTGAGCCTTTCGTTTTATTTGATGCCTGGCAGTTCCCT
ACTCTCGCGTTAACGCTAGCATGGATGTTTTCCCAGTCACGACGTTGTAAAACGACGGCCAGTCTTAAGC
TCGGGCCCCAAATAATGATTTTATTTTGACTGATAGTGACCTGTTCGTTGCAACAAATTGATGAGCAATG
CTTTTTTATAATGCCAACTTTGTATACAAAAGTTGTACGCCGGAATTAGATCTGCCACCATGCTCGATGG
AGGATACCCATACGATGTTCCAGATTACGCTGCTCGAGGTTATCAAACAAGTTTGTACAAAAAAGTTGGC
ATGACTGCAAAGATGGAAACGACCTTCTATGACGATGCCCTCAACGCCTCGTTCCTCCCGTCCGAGAGCG
GACCTTATGGCTACAGTAACCCCAAGATCCTGAAACAGAGCATGACCCTGAACCTGGCCGACCCAGTGGG
GAGCCTGAAGCCGCACCTCCGCGCCAAGAACTCGGACCTCCTCACCTCGCCCGACGTGGGGCTGCTCAAG
CTGGCGTCGCCCGAGCTGGAGCGCCTGATAATCCAGTCCAGCAACGGGCACATCACCACCACGCCGACCC
CCACCCAGTTCCTGTGCCCCAAGAACGTGACAGATGAGCAGGAGGGCTTCGCCGAGGGCTTCGTGCGCGC
CCTGGCCGAACTGCACAGCCAGAACACGCTGCCCAGCGTCACGTCGGCGGCGCAGCCGGTCAACGGGGCA
GGCATGGTGGCTCCCGCGGTAGCCTCGGTGGCAGGGGGCAGCGGCAGCGGCGGCTTCAGCGCCAGCCTGC
ACAGCGAGCCGCCGGTCTACGCAAACCTCAGCAACTTCAACCCAGGCGCGCTGAGCAGCGGCGGCGGGGC
GCCCTCCTACGGCGCGGCCGGCCTGGCCTTTCCCGCGCAACCCCAGCAGCAGCAGCAGCCGCCGCACCAC
CTGCCCCAGCAGATGCCCGTGCAGCACCCGCGGCTGCAGGCCCTGAAGGAGGAGCCTCAGACAGTGCCCG
AGATGCCCGGCGAGACACCGCCCCTGTCCCCCATCGACATGGAGTCCCAGGAGCGGATCAAGGCGGAGAG
GAAGCGCATGAGGAACCGCATCGCTGCCTCCAAGTGCCGAAAAAGGAAGCTGGAGAGAATCGCCCGGCTG
GAGGAAAAAGTGAAAACCTTGAAAGCTCAGAACTCGGAGCTGGCGTCCACGGCCAACATGCTCAGGGAAC
AGGTGGCACAGCTTAAACAGAAAGTCATGAACCACGTTAACAGTGGGTGCCAACTCATGCTATCGCAGCA
GTTGCAAACATTTTGCCCAACTTTCTTGTACAAAGTTGGCATTATAAGAAAGCATTGCTTATCAATTTGT
TGCAACGAACAGGTCACTATCAGTCAAAATAAAATCATTATTTGCCATCCAGCTGCAGGGCGGCCGCGAT
ATCCCCTATAGTGAGTCGTATTACATGGTCATAGCTGTTTCCTGGCAGCTCTGGCCCGTGTCTCAAAATC
TCTGATGTTACATTGCACAAGATAAAAATATATCATCATGAACAATAAAACTGTCTGCTTACATAAACAG
TAATACAAGGGGTGTTATGAGCCATATTCAACGGGAAACGTCGAGGCCGCGATTAAATTCCAACATGGAT
GCTGATTTATATGGGTATAAATGGGCTCGCGATAATGTCGGGCAATCAGGTGCGACAATCTATCGCTTGT
ATGGGAAGCCCGATGCGCCAGAGTTGTTTCTGAAACATGGCAAAGGTAGCGTTGCCAATGATGTTACAGA
TGAGATGGTCAGACTAAACTGGCTGACGGAATTTATGCCTCTTCCGACCATCAAGCATTTTATCCGTACT
CCTGATGATGCATGGTTACTCACCACTGCGATCCCCGGAAAAACAGCATTCCAGGTATTAGAAGAATATC
CTGATTCAGGTGAAAATATTGTTGATGCGCTGGCAGTGTTCCTGCGCCGGTTGCATTCGATTCCTGTTTG
TAATTGTCCTTTTAACAGCGATCGCGTATTTCGTCTCGCTCAGGCGCAATCACGAATGAATAACGGTTTG
GTTGATGCGAGTGATTTTGATGACGAGCGTAATGGCTGGCCTGTTGAACAAGTCTGGAAAGAAATGCATA
AACTTTTGCCATTCTCACCGGATTCAGTCGTCACTCATGGTGATTTCTCACTTGATAACCTTATTTTTGA
CGAGGGGAAATTAATAGGTTGTATTGATGTTGGACGAGTCGGAATCGCAGACCGATACCAGGATCTTGCC
ATCCTATGGAACTGCCTCGGTGAGTTTTCTCCTTCATTACAGAAACGGCTTTTTCAAAAATATGGTATTG
ATAATCCTGATATGAATAAATTGCAGTTTCATTTGATGCTCGATGAGTTTTTCTAATCAGAATTGGTTAA
TTGGTTGTAACACTGGCAGAGCATTACGCTGACTTGACGGGACGGCGCAAGCTCATGACCAAAATCCCTT
AACGTGAGTTACGCGTCGTTCCACTGAGCGTCAGACCCCGTAGAAAAGATCAAAGGATCTTCTTGAGATC
CTTTTTTTCTGCGCGTAATCTGCTGCTTGCAAACAAAAAAACCACCGCTACCAGCGGTGGTTTGTTTGCC
GGATCAAGAGCTACCAACTCTTTTTCCGAAGGTAACTGGCTTCAGCAGAGCGCAGATACCAAATACTGTT
CTTCTAGTGTAGCCGTAGTTAGGCCACCACTTCAAGAACTCTGTAGCACCGCCTACATACCTCGCTCTGC
TAATCCTGTTACCAGTGGCTGCTGCCAGTGGCGATAAGTCGTGTCTTACCGGGTTGGACTCAAGACGATA
GTTACCGGATAAGGCGCAGCGGTCGGGCTGAACGGGGGGTTCGTGCACACAGCCCAGCTTGGAGCGAACG
ACCTACACCGAACTGAGATACCTACAGCGTGAGCTATGAGAAAGCGCCACGCTTCCCGAAGGGAGAAAGG
CGGACAGGTATCCGGTAAGCGGCAGGGTCGGAACAGGAGAGCGCACGAGGGAGCTTCCAGGGGGAAACGC
CTGGTATCTTTATAGTCCTGTCGGGTTTCGCCACCTCTGACTTGAGCGTCGATTTTTGTGATGCTCGTCA
GGGGGGCGGAGCCTATGGAAAAACGCCAGCAACGCGGCCTTTTTACGGTTCCTGGCCTTTTGCTGGCCTT
TTGCTCACATGTT
Features (pLannotate 1.2.2; 12 found; start..end, strand, type, name):
    121..213     +  CDS            lacI (fragment): lac repressor; lacI; The lac repressor binds to the lac operator to inhibit transcription in E. coli. This inhibition can be relieved by adding lactose or isopropyl-β-D-thiogalactopyranoside (IPTG).
    268..295     -  terminator     rrnB T2 terminator: transcription terminator T2 from the E. coli rrnB gene
    427..470     +  terminator     rrnB T1 terminator: Escherichia coli rrnB; transcription terminator T1 from the E. coli rrnB gene
    517..553     -  CDS            lacZα (fragment): LacZα fragment of β-galactosidase; lacZ fragment
    570..665     +  protein_bind   attL5: mutant version of attL; recombination site for the Gateway® LR reaction LR Clonase™
    705..731     +  CDS            3xHA (fragment): three tandem HA epitope tags
    748..765     +  protein_bind   attB1 (fragment): mutant version of attB; core recombination site for the Gateway® BP reaction BP Clonase™
    771..1763    +  CDS            JUN: JUN_HUMAN - Experimental evidence at protein level: Swiss-Prot protein existence level 1. Transcription factor that recognizes and binds to the enhancer heptamer motif 5'-TGA[CG]TCA-3' (PubMed:10995748, PubMed:22083952). Promotes activity of NR5A1 when phosphorylated by HIPK3 leading to increased steroidogenic gene expression upon cAMP signaling pathway stimulation (PubMed:17210646). Involved in activated KRAS-mediated transcriptional activation of USP28 in colorectal cancer (CRC) cells (PubMed:24623306). Binds to the USP28 promoter in colorectal cancer (CRC) cells (PubMed:24623306). From Homo
   1766..1864    -  protein_bind   attL2: mutant version of attL; recombination site for the Gateway® LR reaction LR Clonase™
   1895..1913    -  promoter       T7 promoter: promoter for bacteriophage T7 RNA polymerase
   2047..2856    +  CDS            KanR: aminoglycoside phosphotransferase; aph(3')-Ia; confers resistance to kanamycin in bacteria or G418 (Geneticin®) in eukaryotes
   3003..3591    +  rep_origin     ori: high-copy-number ColE1/pMB1/pBR322/pUC origin of replication
