[The description below was written by a language model from this plasmid's Addgene catalogue record and pLannotate feature annotations shown in this document.]
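Description:
pENTR221-JUN is a MultiSite Gateway entry clone made by recombining an HA-tagged human JUN coding sequence into the donor vector pDONR221-P5P2. It is a small (about 3.65 kb) bacterial plasmid maintained at high copy through a ColE1/pUC-type origin and selected with kanamycin via an aminoglycoside phosphotransferase (KanR) gene. The final plasmid is smaller than the listed empty backbone, consistent with the donor's counter-selection cassette being exchanged for the insert during the BP reaction. rrnB T1 and T2 terminators lie upstream of the cloning region and insulate the insert from read-through transcription. The short lacI and lacZα matches in the annotation are only backbone remnants.

The payload sits between attL5 and attL2 sites. It comprises an N-terminal HA epitope (annotated as a partial match to a 3xHA element, consistent with a single tag), a short attB1-like core fragment that was presumably carried over from an earlier cloning step, and the JUN open reading frame. JUN encodes c-Jun, the AP-1 transcription factor component that binds TGA[C/G]TCA-type enhancer motifs. The record states that there is no promoter driving the insert. A T7 promoter lies outside attL2 on the opposite strand, reading back toward the insert, and is a backbone feature rather than an expression element for JUN.

The attL5/attL2 flanks make this clone the second fragment in a two-fragment MultiSite Gateway LR reaction. It is combined with a first-position entry clone, typically one supplying a promoter or other upstream element, and a destination vector to assemble a complete expression cassette. It belongs to a modular vector platform for the rapid construction of stable, complex transgenes.
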