Addgene plasmid #79512: pENTR221-JUN
Purpose: MultiSite Gateway entry clones, second fragment (attL5, attL2) Human JUN CDS
Depositing lab: Peter Jon Nelson. Depositing organization: Klinikum der Ludwig Maximilians-Universitaet Muenchen. Publication: A vector platform for the rapid and efficient engineering of stable complex transgenes. Jackel C, Nogueira MS, Ehni N, Kraus C, Ranke J, Dohmann M, Noessner E, Nelson PJ. Sci Rep. 2016 Oct 3;6:34365. doi: 10.1038/srep34365. PubMed 27694838.
Backbone
  Vector backbone: pDONR221-P5P2
  Backbone manufacturer: Thermo Scientific
  Backbone size w/o insert (bp): 4774
  Total vector size (bp): 3653
  Modifications to backbone: Gateway cloned JUN Insert
  Vector type: Multisite Gateway Entry Clone
Growth in bacteria
  Bacterial resistance: Kanamycin, 50 μg/mL
  Growth temperature: 37°C
  Growth strain: DH5alpha
  Copy number: High Copy
Gene/Insert
  Gene/Insert name: JUN
  Species: H. sapiens (human)
  Insert size (bp): 1080
  Entrez Gene: JUN (a.k.a. AP-1, AP1, c-Jun, cJUN, p39)
  Promoter: no Promoter
  Tag / fusion protein: HA Tag (N terminal on insert)
  Cloning method: Gateway Cloning
  Sequencing primers: 5′ M13-FP; 3′ M13-RP
Terms and licenses: Academic/Nonprofit Terms; Industry Terms: Not Available to Industry
Depositor comments: Multisite Gateway Entry Clone for HA tagged JUN CDS. Second Fragment for 2 Fragment MultiSite Gateway LR reaction.
How to cite: pENTR221-JUN was a gift from Peter Jon Nelson (Addgene plasmid # 79512 ; http://n2t.net/addgene:79512 ; RRID:Addgene_79512)
